Addgene plasmid #47421: GFP-Clavesin1 (pEGFP-C1-Sec14a)
Depositing lab: Peter McPherson. Depositing organization: McGill University. Publication: The clavesin family, neuron-specific lipid- and clathrin-binding Sec14 proteins regulating lysosomal morphology. Katoh Y, Ritter B, Gaffry T, Blondeau F, Honing S, McPherson PS. J Biol Chem. 2009 Oct 2;284(40):27646-54. doi: 10.1074/jbc.M109.034884. Epub 2009 Aug 3. PubMed 19651769.
Backbone
  Vector backbone: pEGFP-C1
  Backbone manufacturer: Clontech
  Backbone size w/o insert (bp): 4700
  Vector type: Mammalian Expression
Growth in bacteria
  Bacterial resistance: Kanamycin, 50 μg/mL
  Growth temperature: 37°C
  Growth strain: DH5alpha
  Copy number: High Copy
Gene/Insert
  Gene/Insert name: Clavesin1 (alt name: CLVS1)
  Species: H. sapiens (human)
  Entrez Gene: CLVS1 (a.k.a. C6orf212L, CRALBPL, RLBP1L1)
  Promoter: CMV
  Tag / fusion protein: EGFP (N terminal on backbone)
  Cloning method: Unknown
  Sequencing primers: 5′ EGFP-C; 3′ SV40pA-R
Terms and licenses: Academic/Nonprofit Terms; Industry Terms: Not Available to Industry
How to cite: GFP-Clavesin1 (pEGFP-C1-Sec14a) was a gift from Peter McPherson (Addgene plasmid # 47421 ; http://n2t.net/addgene:47421 ; RRID:Addgene_47421)
