[The description below was written by a language model from this plasmid's Addgene catalogue record.]
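Description:
GFP-Clavesin1, also labelled pEGFP-C1-Sec14a, is a mammalian expression plasmid built on the commercial pEGFP-C1 backbone (about 4.7 kb without insert). It is maintained in E. coli as a high-copy plasmid under kanamycin selection. The record lists no feature table, so the origin of replication, any mammalian selection cassette and the polyadenylation signal are not explicitly documented. The use of an SV40 polyA reverse sequencing primer does imply an SV40 polyadenylation signal downstream of the cloning site, as is standard for this backbone.

The insert is human clavesin 1 (CLVS1, also known as CRALBPL or RLBP1L1), placed downstream of and fused to the backbone-encoded EGFP, so that the CMV promoter drives strong constitutive expression of a fusion protein carrying EGFP at the N terminus of clavesin 1. The cloning method and the restriction sites used are not recorded, and the insert size is not given.

Clavesins are described in the associated work as neuron-specific Sec14-domain proteins that bind lipids and clathrin and regulate lysosomal morphology, which explains the "Sec14a" working name. The construct is suited to transient transfection of cultured mammalian cells to follow the subcellular localisation of clavesin 1 by fluorescence microscopy. It can also be used to test the effects of its overexpression on endosomal and lysosomal compartments, or to use the EGFP moiety as a handle for detecting or isolating the fusion protein and its binding partners.
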