>Addgene plasmid #47421 | GFP-Clavesin1 (pEGFP-C1-Sec14a) | addgene partial sequence | sequence record 68217 | EGFP-C 5'-CATGGTCCTGCTGGAGTTCGTG-3'
GAGCTGTACAAGTCCGGACTCAGATCCATGGGACCAGTCTCTCTTCTTCCAAAATATCAGAAGTTAAACA
CTTGGAACGGAGATTTGGCCAAGATGACCCATTTACAGGCTGGACTCAGTCCAGAGACTATAGAGAAAGC
TCGCCTGGAACTGAATGAAAACCCCGATGTTTTACATCAGGATATTCAGCAAGTCAGGGACATGATCATC
ACCAGGCCTGACATTGGATTTTTACGTACAGATGATGCCTTCATCCTGAGATTTCTCCGAGCCAGGAAGT
TTCACCAAGCGGATGCCTTTAGACTCCTGGCTCAGTATTTCCAGTACCGCCAGCTAAACCTGGACATGTT
CAAAAACTTCAAGGCAGATGATCCCGGCATTAAGAGGGCTCTGATCGATGGGTTCCCCGGGGTGCTGGAA
AACCGAGACCATTACGGCAGGAAGATTCTTTTGCTGTTTGCAGCCAATTGGGATCAGAGTAGGAACTCCT
TCACAGACATCCTTCGTGCCATCCTGCTGTCATTGGAAGTCCTAATCGAAGATCCGGAGCTTCAGATAAA
TGGCTTCATTTTAATTATAGACTGGAGTAATTTTTCCTTCAAACAAGCCTCCAAACTGACACCTTCAATC
CTTAAACTGGCCATTGAAGGGTTGCAGGACAGCTTTCCTGCCCGCTTTGGAGGAGTCCACTTTGTCAACC
AGCCCTGGTACATTCATGCCCTCTACACACTCATCAAGCCATTTCTTAAAGACAAGACCAGGAAACGGAT
TTTCCTGCATGGAAACAATTTAAACAGCCTTCACCAGCTAATACACCCTGAATTTTTGCCCTCTGAATTT
GGAGGAACTCTTCCTCCTTATGACATGGGAACTTGGGCCCGGACGTTACTCGGTCCCGACTACAGCGATG
AAAATGACTATACTCACACATCCTATAATGCAATGCACGTGAAGCA
